Addgene plasmid #160000: NDV-HN-SpyTag
Purpose: Expresses Newcastle disease virus HN protein (47-575) with C-terminal SpyTag fusion in mammalian cells
Depositing lab: Mark Howarth. Depositing organization: University of Oxford. Publication: Overcoming Symmetry Mismatch in Vaccine Nanoassembly through Spontaneous Amidation. Rahikainen R, Rijal P, Tan TK, Wu HJ, Andersson AC, Barrett JR, Bowden TA, Draper SJ, Townsend AR, Howarth M. Angew Chem Int Ed Engl. 2020 Sep 4. doi: 10.1002/anie.202009663. PubMed 32886840.
Backbone
  Vector backbone: pHL-sec
  Backbone manufacturer: Edith Yvonne Jones, University of Oxford
  Backbone size w/o insert (bp): 4632
  Vector type: Mammalian Expression
Growth in bacteria
  Bacterial resistance: Ampicillin, 100 μg/mL
  Growth temperature: 37°C
  Growth strain: DH5alpha
  Copy number: High Copy
Gene/Insert
  Gene/Insert name: NDV-HN-SpyTag
  Species: Newcastle disease virus
  Insert size (bp): 1794
  Promoter: Chicken beta-actin promoter
  Tag / fusion protein: His6-tag (C terminal on insert)
  Cloning method: Gibson Cloning
  Sequencing primers: 5′ TTCCTACAGCTCCTGGGCAAC; 3′ CACCAGCCACCACCTTCTGATAG
Terms and licenses: Academic/Nonprofit Terms; Industry Terms: Not Available to Industry
How to cite: NDV-HN-SpyTag was a gift from Mark Howarth (Addgene plasmid # 160000 ; http://n2t.net/addgene:160000 ; RRID:Addgene_160000)
