[The description below was written by a language model from this plasmid's Addgene catalogue record and the feature table of its GenBank file.]
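Description:
NDV-HN-SpyTag is a mammalian expression plasmid of about 6.3 kb, built on the pHL-sec backbone, that produces residues 47–575 of the Newcastle disease virus hemagglutinin-neuraminidase (HN) protein fused at its C-terminus to SpyTag. It is propagated in E. coli through a high-copy ColE1/pUC-type origin and selected with ampicillin through the bla (AmpR) gene and its own promoter. Remnants of the lac promoter, lac operator and CAP binding site lie in the bacterial backbone and have no evident role in expression of the insert.

Expression is driven by a CAG-type arrangement: the human cytomegalovirus immediate-early enhancer, the chicken beta-actin promoter and a chimeric chicken beta-actin/rabbit beta-globin intron, which together give strong constitutive transcription in mammalian cells. A Kozak consensus sequence marks translation initiation. The reading frame ends in a 6xHis tag, which allows affinity purification, and is followed by a rabbit beta-globin polyadenylation signal. The feature table does not annotate the HN coding region, the SpyTag or any signal peptide. These presumably occupy the unannotated stretch between the Kozak sequence and the His tag, which is consistent with the roughly 1.8 kb insert introduced by Gibson cloning. The backbone name suggests a secretion vector, but the record does not state this explicitly.

SpyTag is a short peptide that spontaneously forms a covalent isopeptide bond with its partner protein SpyCatcher. The associated publication concerns vaccine nanoassembly, so the purified HN antigen is evidently intended for covalent display on SpyCatcher-bearing scaffolds or particles.
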