LOCUS       Exported 6312 bp ds-DNA circular SYN 13-MAY-2021
DEFINITION  Expresses Newcastle disease virus HN protein (47-575) with
            C-terminal SpyTag fusion in mammalian cells.
ACCESSION   .
VERSION     .
KEYWORDS    NDV-HN-SpyTag
SOURCE      synthetic DNA construct
  ORGANISM  synthetic DNA construct
REFERENCE   1 (bases 1 to 6312)
  AUTHORS   Rahikainen R, Rijal P, Tan TK, Wu HJ, Andersson AC, Barrett JR,
            Bowden TA, Draper SJ, Townsend AR, Howarth M
  TITLE     Overcoming Symmetry Mismatch in Vaccine Nanoassembly through
            Spontaneous Amidation.
  JOURNAL   Angew Chem Int Ed Engl. 2020 Sep 4. doi: 10.1002/anie.202009663.
  PUBMED    32886840
REFERENCE   2 (bases 1 to 6312)
  AUTHORS   .
  TITLE     Direct Submission
  JOURNAL   Exported May 13, 2021 from SnapGene Server 1.1.58
            http://www.snapgene.com
FEATURES             Location/Qualifiers
     source          1..6312
                     /organism="synthetic DNA construct"
                     /mol_type="other DNA"
     enhancer        4..383
                     /label=CMV enhancer
                     /note="human cytomegalovirus immediate early enhancer"
     promoter        385..662
                     /label=chicken beta-actin promoter
     intron          663..1679
                     /label=chimeric intron
                     /note="chimera between introns from chicken beta-actin and
                     rabbit beta-globin"
     primer_bind     1603..1625
                     /label=pCAGGS-5
                     /note="Chimeric intron in CAG promoter, forward primer"
     primer_bind     1687..1706
                     /label=pCAG-F
                     /note="Rabbit beta-globin intron, for pCAG plasmids,
                     forward primer"
     regulatory      1761..1770
                     /regulatory_class="other"
                     /note="vertebrate consensus sequence for strong initiation
                     of translation (Kozak, 1987)"
     CDS             3537..3554
                     /codon_start=1
                     /product="6xHis affinity tag"
                     /label=6xHis
                     /translation="HHHHHH"
     primer_bind     complement(3666..3685)
                     /label=Bglob-pA-R
                     /note="Rabbit beta-globin polyA region, reverse primer"
     polyA_signal    3731..3786
                     /label=-beta-globin poly(A) signal
                     /note="rabbit beta-globin polyadenylation signal (Gil and
                     Proudfoot, 1987)"
     primer_bind     complement(3785..3804)
                     /label=rbglobpA-R
                     /note="Rabbit beta-globin polyA, reverse primer. Also
                     called rb-glob-pA-term-R"
     primer_bind     complement(4147..4163)
                     /label=M13 rev
                     /note="common sequencing primer, one of multiple similar
                     variants"
     primer_bind     complement(4147..4163)
                     /label=M13 Reverse
                     /note="In lacZ gene. Also called M13-rev"
     primer_bind     complement(4160..4182)
                     /label=M13/pUC Reverse
                     /note="In lacZ gene"
     protein_bind    4171..4187
                     /label=lac operator
                     /bound_moiety="lac repressor encoded by lacI"
                     /note="The lac repressor binds to the lac operator to
                     inhibit transcription in E. coli. This inhibition can be
                     relieved by adding lactose or
                     isopropyl-beta-D-thiogalactopyranoside (IPTG)."
     promoter        complement(4195..4225)
                     /label=lac promoter
                     /note="promoter for the E. coli lac operon"
     protein_bind    4240..4261
                     /label=CAP binding site
                     /bound_moiety="E. coli catabolite activator protein"
                     /note="CAP binding activates transcription in the presence
                     of cAMP."
     primer_bind     complement(4390..4407)
                     /label=L4440
                     /note="L4440 vector, forward primer"
     rep_origin      complement(4561..5149)
                     /direction=LEFT
                     /label=ori
                     /note="high-copy-number ColE1/pMB1/pBR322/pUC origin of
                     replication"
     primer_bind     complement(4641..4660)
                     /label=pBR322ori-F
                     /note="pBR322 origin, forward primer"
     CDS             complement(5320..6180)
                     /codon_start=1
                     /gene="bla"
                     /product="beta-lactamase"
                     /label=AmpR
                     /note="confers resistance to ampicillin, carbenicillin, and
                     related antibiotics"
                     /translation="MSIQHFRVALIPFFAAFCLPVFAHPETLVKVKDAEDQLGARVGYI
                     ELDLNSGKILESFRPEERFPMMSTFKVLLCGAVLSRIDAGQEQLGRRIHYSQNDLVEYS
                     PVTEKHLTDGMTVRELCSAAITMSDNTAANLLLTTIGGPKELTAFLHNMGDHVTRLDRW
                     EPELNEAIPNDERDTTMPVAMATTLRKLLTGELLTLASRQQLIDWMEADKVAGPLLRSA
                     LPAGWFIADKSGAGERGSRGIIAALGPDGKPSRIVVIYTTGSQATMDERNRQIAEIGAS
                     LIKHW"
     primer_bind     5943..5962
                     /label=Amp-R
                     /note="Ampicillin resistance gene, reverse primer"
     promoter        complement(6181..6285)
                     /gene="bla"
                     /label=AmpR promoter
ORIGIN
        1 gtcgacattg attattgact agttattaat agtaatcaat tacggggtca ttagttcata
       61 gcccatatat ggagttccgc gttacataac ttacggtaaa tggcccgcct ggctgaccgc
      121 ccaacgaccc ccgcccattg acgtcaataa tgacgtatgt tcccatagta acgccaatag
      181 ggactttcca ttgacgtcaa tgggtggagt atttacggta aactgcccac ttggcagtac
      241 atcaagtgta tcatatgcca agtacgcccc ctattgacgt caatgacggt aaatggcccg
      301 cctggcatta tgcccagtac atgaccttat gggactttcc tacttggcag tacatctacg
      361 tattagtcat cgctattacc atggtcgagg tgagccccac gttctgcttc actctcccca
      421 tctccccccc ctccccaccc ccaattttgt atttatttat tttttaatta ttttgtgcag
      481 cgatgggggc gggggggggg ggggggcgcg cgccrggsgg ggsggggsgg ggsgrggggs
      541 ggggsggggc gaggcggaga ggtgcggcgg cagccaatca gagcggcgcg ctccgaaagt
      601 ttccttttat ggcgaggcgg cggcggcggc ggccctataa aaagcgaagc gcgcggcggg
      661 cgggagtcgc tgcgcgctgc cttcgccccg tgccccgctc cgccgccgcc tcgcgccgcc
      721 cgccccggct ctgactgacc gcgttactcc cacaggtgag cgggcgggac ggcccttctc
      781 ctccgggctg taattagcgc ttggtttaat gacggcttgt ttcttttctg tggctgcgtg
      841 aaagccttga ggggctccgg gagggccctt tgtgcggggg gagcggctcg gggggtgcgt
      901 gcgtgtgtgt gtgcgtgggg agcgccgcgt gcggctccgc gctgcccggc ggctgtgagc
      961 gctgcgggcg cggcgcgggg ctttgtgcgc tccgcagtgt gcgcgagggg agcgcggccg
     1021 ggggcggtgc cccgcggtgc ggggggggct gcgaggggaa caaaggctgc gtgcggggtg
     1081 tgtgcgtggg ggggtgagca gggggtgtgg gcgcgtcggt cgggctgcaa ccccccctgc
     1141 acccccctcc ccgagttgct gagcacggcc cggcttcggg tgcggggctc cgtacggggc
     1201 gtggcgcggg gctcgccgtg ccgggcgggg ggtggcggca ggtgggggtg ccgggcgggg
     1261 cggggccgcc tcgggccggg grgggctcgg gggaggggcg cggcggcccc cggagcgccg
     1321 gcggctgtcg aggcgcggcg agccgcagcc attgcctttt atggtaatcg tgcgagaggg
     1381 cgcagggact tcctttgtcc caaatctgtg cggagccgaa atctgggagg cgccgccgca
     1441 ccccctctag cgggcgcggg gcgaagcggt gcggcgccgg caggaaggaa atgggcgggg
     1501 agggccttcg tgcgtcgccg cgccgccgtc cccttctccc tctccagcct cggggctgtc
     1561 cgcgggggga cggctgcctt cgggggggac ggggcagggc ggggttcggc ttctggcgtg
     1621 tgaccggcgg ctctagagcc tctgctaacc atgttcatgc cttcttcttt ttcctacagc
     1681 tcctgggcaa cgtgctggtt attgtgctgt ctcatcattt tggcaaagaa ttgcggccgt
     1741 ctcaggccga attcaagctt gccaccatgg ggatccttcc cagccctggg atgcctgcgc
     1801 tgctctccct cgtgagcctt ctctccgtgc tgctgatggg ttgcgtagct gaaaccggta
     1861 gcatgggcgc cagcacacct tctgatctcg tgggcatccc caccagaatc agcagagccg
     1921 aggaaaagat cacaagcgcc ctgggcagca accaggacgt ggtggacaga atctacaagc
     1981 aggtcgccct cgagagccct ctggcactgc tgaataccga gacaaccatc atgaacgcca
     2041 tcaccagcct gagctaccag atcaacggcg ctgccaacaa ttctggctgg ggcgctccta
     2101 tccacgatcc tgatttcatc ggcggcatcg gcaaagaact gatcgtggac aatgccagcg
     2161 acgtgaccag cttctacccc agcgcctttc aagagcacct gaacttcatc cccgctccta
     2221 caacaggcag cggctgcaca agaatcccca gcttcgatat gagcgccaca cactactgct
     2281 acacccacaa cgtgatcctg agcggctgta gggatcacag ccacagccat cagtatctgg
     2341 ccctgggcgt gctgagaaca accgccacag gccggatctt tttcagcacc ctgagatcca
     2401 tcagcctgga cgacacccag aaccggaagt cctgtagcgt gtcagccaca cctctgggct
     2461 gcgatatgct gtgcagcaaa gtgaccgaga cagaggaaga ggactacaac agcgccgtgc
     2521 ctacactgat ggcccatggc agactgggct ttgacggcca gtaccacgag aaggacctgg
     2581 acgtgacaac cctgttcgag gactgggtcg ccaactatcc tggtgttggc ggcggaagct
     2641 tcatcgacgg cagagtgtgg tttagcgtgt acggcggcct gaagcctaac agccctagcg
     2701 atacagtcca agagggcaaa tacgtgatct ataagcggta caacgacaca tgccccgacg
     2761 agcaggatta ccagatccgg atggctaaga gcagctacaa gcccggcaga ttcggcggca
     2821 agagaatcca gcaggccatc ctgagcatca aggtgtccac aagcctgggc gaagatcccg
     2881 tgctgacagt gcctcctaac accgtgactc tgatgggcgc cgagggcaga atcctgacag
     2941 tgggcacaag ccactttctg taccagcggg gcagcagcta cttcagccct gctctgctgt
     3001 accccatgac cgtgtccaac aagaccgcca cactgcacag cccctacacc ttcaacgcct
     3061 ttaccagacc tggcagcatc ccctgtcagg cctctgccag atgtcccaat agctgtgtga
     3121 ccggcgtgta cacagacccc tatcctctga tcttctaccg gaatcacacc ctgaggggcg
     3181 tgttcggcac aatgctggat agcgaacagg ccagactgaa ccctgcctcc gccgtgtttg
     3241 atagcaccag cagatcccgg atcaccagag tgtctagcag cagcacaaag gccgcctata
     3301 ccaccagcac ctgtttcaag gtggtcaaga caaacaagac ctactgcctg tctatcgccg
     3361 agatcagcaa caccctgttt ggcgagttca gaatcgtgcc cctgctggtg gaaatcctga
     3421 agaacgatgg cgtgcgcgag gccagaagcg gaggctccgg agggtcaggc ggatctgggg
     3481 ctcatattgt tatggttgat gcttacaagc caactaaggg aagcgggggt accaagcacc
     3541 accatcacca tcactaatga tcactcgaga ctagtatcgc gataattcac tcctcaggtg
     3601 caggctgcct atcagaaggt ggtggctggt gtggccaatg ccctggctca caaataccac
     3661 tgagatcttt ttccctctgc caaaaattat ggggacatca tgaagcccct tgagcatctg
     3721 acttctggct aataaaggaa atttattttc attgcaatag tgtgttggaa ttttttgtgt
     3781 ctctcactcg gaaggacata tgggagggca aatcatttaa aacatcagaa tgagtatttg
     3841 gtttagagtt tggcaacata tgcccatatg ctggctgcca tgaacaaagg ttggctataa
     3901 agaggtcatc agtatatgaa acagccccct gctgtccatt ccttattcca tagaaaagcc
     3961 ttgacttgag gttagatttt ttttatattt tgttttgtgt tatttttttc tttaacatcc
     4021 ctaaaatttt ccttacatgt tttactagcc agatttttcc tcctctcctg actactccca
     4081 gtcatagctg tccctcttct cttatggaga tccctcgacc tgcagcccaa gcttggcgta
     4141 atcatggtca tagctgtttc ctgtgtgaaa ttgttatccg ctcacaattc cacacaacat
     4201 acgagccgga agcataaagt gtaaagcctg gggtgcctaa tgagtgagct aactcacatt
     4261 aattgcgttg cgctcactgc ccgctttcca gtcgggaaac ctgtcgtgcc agcggatcga
     4321 tccgctgcat taatgaatcg gccaacgcgc ggggagaggc ggtttgcgta ttgggcgctc
     4381 ttccgcttcc tcgctcactg actcgctgcg ctcggtcgtt cggctgcggc gagcggtatc
     4441 agctcactca aaggcggtaa tacggttatc cacagaatca ggggataacg caggaaagaa
     4501 catgtgagca aaaggccagc aaaaggccag gaaccgtaaa aaggccgcgt tgctggcgtt
     4561 tttccatagg ctccgccccc ctgacgagca tcacaaaaat cgacgctcaa gtcagaggtg
     4621 gcgaaacccg acaggactat aaagatacca ggcgtttccc cctggaagct ccctcgtgcg
     4681 ctctcctgtt ccgaccctgc cgcttaccgg atacctgtcc gcctttctcc cttcgggaag
     4741 cgtggcgctt tctcatagct cacgctgtag gtatctcagt tcggtgtagg tcgttcgctc
     4801 caagctgggc tgtgtgcacg aaccccccgt tcagcccgac cgctgcgcct tatccggtaa
     4861 ctatcgtctt gagtccaacc cggtaagaca cgacttatcg ccactggcag cagccactgg
     4921 taacaggatt agcagagcga ggtatgtagg cggtgctaca gagttcttga agtggtggcc
     4981 taactacggc tacactagaa gaacagtatt tggtatctgc gctctgctga agccagttac
     5041 cttcggaaaa agagttggta gctcttgatc cggcaaacaa accaccgctg gtagcggtgg
     5101 tttttttgtt tgcaagcagc agattacgcg cagaaaaaaa ggatctcaag aagatccttt
     5161 gatcttttct acggggtctg acgctcagtg gaacgaaaac tcacgttaag ggattttggt
     5221 catgagatta tcaaaaagga tcttcaccta gatcctttta aattaaaaat gaagttttaa
     5281 atcaatctaa agtatatatg agtaaacttg gtctgacagt taccaatgct taatcagtga
     5341 ggcacctatc tcagcgatct gtctatttcg ttcatccata gttgcctgac tccccgtcgt
     5401 gtagataact acgatacggg agggcttacc atctggcccc agtgctgcaa tgataccgcg
     5461 agacccacgc tcaccggctc cagatttatc agcaataaac cagccagccg gaagggccga
     5521 gcgcagaagt ggtcctgcaa ctttatccgc ctccatccag tctattaatt gttgccggga
     5581 agctagagta agtagttcgc cagttaatag tttgcgcaac gttgttgcca ttgctacagg
     5641 catcgtggtg tcacgctcgt cgtttggtat ggcttcattc agctccggtt cccaacgatc
     5701 aaggcgagtt acatgatccc ccatgttgtg caaaaaagcg gttagctcct tcggtcctcc
     5761 gatcgttgtc agaagtaagt tggccgcagt gttatcactc atggttatgg cagcactgca
     5821 taattctctt actgtcatgc catccgtaag atgcttttct gtgactggtg agtactcaac
     5881 caagtcattc tgagaatagt gtatgcggcg accgagttgc tcttgcccgg cgtcaatacg
     5941 ggataatacc gcgccacata gcagaacttt aaaagtgctc atcattggaa aacgttcttc
     6001 ggggcgaaaa ctctcaagga tcttaccgct gttgagatcc agttcgatgt aacccactcg
     6061 tgcacccaac tgatcttcag catcttttac tttcaccagc gtttctgggt gagcaaaaac
     6121 aggaaggcaa aatgccgcaa aaaagggaat aagggcgaca cggaaatgtt gaatactcat
     6181 actcttcctt tttcaatatt attgaagcat ttatcagggt tattgtctca tgagcggata
     6241 catatttgaa tgtatttaga aaaataaaca aataggggtt ccgcgcacat ttccccgaaa
     6301 agtgccacct gg
//
