>Addgene plasmid #160000 | NDV-HN-SpyTag | depositor partial sequence | sequence record 309762 | NDV-HN-SpyTag-His6 (1794 bp)
ATGGGGATCCTTCCCAGCCCTGGGATGCCTGCGCTGCTCTCCCTCGTGAGCCTTCTCTCCGTGCTGCTGA
TGGGTTGCGTAGCTGAAACCGGTAGCATGGGCGCCAGCACACCTTCTGATCTCGTGGGCATCCCCACCAG
AATCAGCAGAGCCGAGGAAAAGATCACAAGCGCCCTGGGCAGCAACCAGGACGTGGTGGACAGAATCTAC
AAGCAGGTCGCCCTCGAGAGCCCTCTGGCACTGCTGAATACCGAGACAACCATCATGAACGCCATCACCA
GCCTGAGCTACCAGATCAACGGCGCTGCCAACAATTCTGGCTGGGGCGCTCCTATCCACGATCCTGATTT
CATCGGCGGCATCGGCAAAGAACTGATCGTGGACAATGCCAGCGACGTGACCAGCTTCTACCCCAGCGCC
TTTCAAGAGCACCTGAACTTCATCCCCGCTCCTACAACAGGCAGCGGCTGCACAAGAATCCCCAGCTTCG
ATATGAGCGCCACACACTACTGCTACACCCACAACGTGATCCTGAGCGGCTGTAGGGATCACAGCCACAG
CCATCAGTATCTGGCCCTGGGCGTGCTGAGAACAACCGCCACAGGCCGGATCTTTTTCAGCACCCTGAGA
TCCATCAGCCTGGACGACACCCAGAACCGGAAGTCCTGTAGCGTGTCAGCCACACCTCTGGGCTGCGATA
TGCTGTGCAGCAAAGTGACCGAGACAGAGGAAGAGGACTACAACAGCGCCGTGCCTACACTGATGGCCCA
TGGCAGACTGGGCTTTGACGGCCAGTACCACGAGAAGGACCTGGACGTGACAACCCTGTTCGAGGACTGG
GTCGCCAACTATCCTGGTGTTGGCGGCGGAAGCTTCATCGACGGCAGAGTGTGGTTTAGCGTGTACGGCG
GCCTGAAGCCTAACAGCCCTAGCGATACAGTCCAAGAGGGCAAATACGTGATCTATAAGCGGTACAACGA
CACATGCCCCGACGAGCAGGATTACCAGATCCGGATGGCTAAGAGCAGCTACAAGCCCGGCAGATTCGGC
GGCAAGAGAATCCAGCAGGCCATCCTGAGCATCAAGGTGTCCACAAGCCTGGGCGAAGATCCCGTGCTGA
CAGTGCCTCCTAACACCGTGACTCTGATGGGCGCCGAGGGCAGAATCCTGACAGTGGGCACAAGCCACTT
TCTGTACCAGCGGGGCAGCAGCTACTTCAGCCCTGCTCTGCTGTACCCCATGACCGTGTCCAACAAGACC
GCCACACTGCACAGCCCCTACACCTTCAACGCCTTTACCAGACCTGGCAGCATCCCCTGTCAGGCCTCTG
CCAGATGTCCCAATAGCTGTGTGACCGGCGTGTACACAGACCCCTATCCTCTGATCTTCTACCGGAATCA
CACCCTGAGGGGCGTGTTCGGCACAATGCTGGATAGCGAACAGGCCAGACTGAACCCTGCCTCCGCCGTG
TTTGATAGCACCAGCAGATCCCGGATCACCAGAGTGTCTAGCAGCAGCACAAAGGCCGCCTATACCACCA
GCACCTGTTTCAAGGTGGTCAAGACAAACAAGACCTACTGCCTGTCTATCGCCGAGATCAGCAACACCCT
GTTTGGCGAGTTCAGAATCGTGCCCCTGCTGGTGGAAATCCTGAAGAACGATGGCGTGCGCGAGGCCAGA
AGCGGAGGCTCCGGAGGGTCAGGCGGATCTGGGGCTCATATTGTTATGGTTGATGCTTACAAGCCAACTA
AGGGAAGCGGGGGTACCAAGCACCACCATCACCATCACTAATGA
